>Addgene plasmid #84223 | Osa-pCAMBIA-1301-STTM444 | addgene full sequence | sequence record 174360 | Addgene NGS Result
TGAGACTTTTCAACAAAGGGTAATTTCGGGAAACCTCCTCGGATTCCATTGCCCAGCTATCTGTCACCTC
ATCGAAAGGACAGTAGAAAAGGAAGGTGGCTCCTACAAATGCCATCATTGCGATAAAGGAAAGGCTATCA
TTCAAGATGCCTCTGCCGACAGTGGTCCCAAAGATGGACCCCCACCCACGAGGAGCATCGTGGAAAAAGA
AGACGTTCCAACCACGTCTTCAAAGCAAGTGGATTGATGTGACATCTCCACTGACATAAGGGATGACGCA
CAACCCCACTATCCTTCGCAAGACCCTTCCTCTATATAAGGAAGTTCATTTCATTTGGAGAGGACAGCCC
AAGCTTAAGCTTGAGGCCTAAGCAACTGCAGTTGTTGTTGTTATGGTCTAATTTAAATATGGTCTAAAGA
AGAAGAATAAGCTTGAGGCCTAAGCAACTGCAGAATTCGGTACGCTGAAATCACCAGTCTCTCTCTACAA
ATCTATCTCTCTCTATTTTCTCCATAAATAATGTGTGAGTAGTTTCCCGATAAGGGAAATTAGGGTTCTT
ATAGGGTTTCGCTCATGTGTTGAGCATATAAGAAACCCTTAGTATGTATTTGTATTTGTAAAATACTTCT
ATCAATAAAATTTCTAATTCCTAAAACCAAAATCCAGTACTAAAATCCAGATCTCCTAAAGTCCCTATAG
ATCTTTGTCGTGAATATAAACCAGACACGAGACGACTAGACCTGGAGCCCAGACGCCGTTCGAAGCTAGA
AGTACCGCTTAGGCAGGAGGCCGTTAGGGAAAAGATGCTAAGGCAGGGTTGGTTACGTTGACTCCCCCGT
AGGTTTGGTTTAAATATGATGAAGTGGACGGAAGGAAGGAGGAAGACAAGGAAGGATAAGGTTGCAGGCC
CTGTGCAAGGTAAGAAGATGGAAATTTGATAGAGGTACGCTACTATACTTATACTATACGCTAAGGGAAT
GATTGTATTTATACCCTATACCCCCTAATAACCCCTTATCAATTTAAGAAATAATCCGCATAAGCCCCCG
CTTAAAAATTGGTATCAGAGCCATGAATAGGTCTATGACCAAAACTCAAGAGGATAAAACCTCACCAAAA
TACGAAAGAGTCCTTAACTCTAAAGATAAAAGATCTTTCAAGATCAAAACTAGTTCCCTCACACCGGTGA
CGGGGATCGCATGCGACCTCTAGACCATCACATTGGAGCTTCAGCTGCTCGAGTTCTATAGTGTCACCTA
AATCGTATGTGTATGATACATAAGGTTATGTATTAATTGTAGCCGCGTTCTTACGTCGACGTACCAATTA
CGCCCCGCCCTGTCACTCATCGCAGTACTGTTGTAATTCATTAAGCATTCTGCCGACATGGAAGCCATCA
CAAACGGCATGATGAACCTGAATCGCCAGCGGCATCAGCACCTTGTCGCCTTGCGTATAATATTTGCCCA
TGGTGAAAACGGGGGCGAAGAAGTTGTCCATATTGGCCACGTTTAAATCAAAACTGGTGAAACTCACCCA
GGGATTGGCTGAGACGAAAAACATATTCTCAATAAACCCTTTAGGGAAATAGGCCAGGTTTTCACCGTAA
CACGCCACATCTTGCGAATATATGTGTAGAAACTGCCGGAAATCGTCGTGGTATTCACTCCAGAGCGATG
AAAACGTTTCAGTTTGCTCATGGAAAACGGTGTAACAAGGGTGAACACTATCCCATATTACCAGCTCACC
GTCTTTCATTGCCATACGGAACTCCGGATGAGCATTCATCAGGCGGGCAAGAATGTGAATAAAGGCCGGA
TAAAACTTGTGCTTATTTTTCTTTACGGTCTTTAAAAAGGCCGTAATATCCAGCTGAACGGTCTGGTTAT
AGGTACATTGAGCAACTGACTGAAATGCCTCAAAATGTTCTTTACGATGCCATTGGGATATATCAACGGT
GGTATATCCAGTGATTTCTTTCTCCATTTTAGCTTCCTTAGCTCCTGAAAATCTCGATAACTCATTAAAG
CTTATCGATGATAAGCTGTCAAACATGAGAATTTAGCCCGCCTAATGAGCGGGCTTTTTGTTGTGATCCG
CGTTGCTGGCGTTTTTCCATAGGCTCCGCCCCCCTGACGAGCATCACAAAAATCGACGCTCAAGTCAGAG
GTGGCGAAACCCGACAGGACTATAAAGATACCAGGCGTTTCCCCCCTGGAAGCTCCCTCGTGCGCTCTCC
TGTTCCGACCCTGCCGCTTACCGGATACCTGTCCGCCTTTCTTAATTAATCTAGCTAGAGGATCCCCGGG
TACCGAGCTCGAATTCGTAATCATGTCATAGCTGTTTCCTGTGTGAAATTGTTATCCGCTCACAATTCCA
CACAACATACGAGCCGGAAGCATAAAGTGTAAAGCCTGGGGTGCCTAATGAGTGAGCTAACTCACATTAA
TTGCGTTGCGCTCACTGCCCGCTTTCCAGTCGGGAAACCTGTCGTGCCAGCTGCATTAATGAATCGGCCA
ACGCGCGGGGAGAGGCGGTTTGCGTATTGGCTAGAGCAGCTTGCCAACATGGTGGAGCACGACACTCTCG
TCTACTCCAAGAATATCAAAGATACAGTCTCAGAAGACCAAAGGGCTATTGAGACTTTTCAACAAAGGGT
AATATCGGGAAACCTCCTCGGATTCCATTGCCCAGCTATCTGTCACTTCATCAAAAGGACAGTAGAAAAG
GAAGGTGGCACCTACAAATGCCATCATTGCGATAAAGGAAAGGCTATCGTTCAAGATGCCTCTGCCGACA
GTGGTCCCAAAGATGGACCCCCACCCACGAGGAGCATCGTGGAAAAAGAAGACGTTCCAACCACGTCTTC
AAAGCAAGTGGATTGATGTGATATCTCCACTGACGTAAGGGATGACGCACAATCCCACTATCCTTCGCAA
GACCCTTCCTCTATATAAGGAAGTTCATTTCATTTGGAGAGGACACGCTGAAATCACCAGTCTCTCTCTA
CAAATCTATCTCTCTCGAGCTTTCGCAGATCCGGGGGGCAATGAGATATGAAAAAGCCTGAACTCACCGC
GACGTCTGTCGAGAAGTTTCTGATCGAAAAGTTCGACAGCGTCTCCGACCTGATGCAGCTCTCGGAGGGC
GAAGAATCTCGTGCTTTCAGCTTCGATGTAGGAGGGCGTGGATATGTCCTGCGGGTAAATAGCTGCGCCG
ATGGTTTCTACAAAGATCGTTATGTTTATCGGCACTTTGCATCGGCCGCGCTCCCGATTCCGGAAGTGCT
TGACATTGGGGAGTTTAGCGAGAGCCTGACCTATTGCATCTCCCGCCGTTCACAGGGTGTCACGTTGCAA
GACCTGCCTGAAACCGAACTGCCCGCTGTTCTACAACCGGTCGCGGAGGCTATGGATGCGATCGCTGCGG
CCGATCTTAGCCAGACGAGCGGGTTCGGCCCATTCGGACCGCAAGGAATCGGTCAATACACTACATGGCG
TGATTTCATATGCGCGATTGCTGATCCCCATGTGTATCACTGGCAAACTGTGATGGACGACACCGTCAGT
GCGTCCGTCGCGCAGGCTCTCGATGAGCTGATGCTTTGGGCCGAGGACTGCCCCGAAGTCCGGCACCTCG
TGCACGCGGATTTCGGCTCCAACAATGTCCTGACGGACAATGGCCGCATAACAGCGGTCATTGACTGGAG
CGAGGCGATGTTCGGGGATTCCCAATACGAGGTCGCCAACATCTTCTTCTGGAGGCCGTGGTTGGCTTGT
ATGGAGCAGCAGACGCGCTACTTCGAGCGGAGGCATCCGGAGCTTGCAGGATCGCCACGACTCCGGGCGT
ATATGCTCCGCATTGGTCTTGACCAACTCTATCAGAGCTTGGTTGACGGCAATTTCGATGATGCAGCTTG
GGCGCAGGGTCGATGCGACGCAATCGTCCGATCCGGAGCCGGGACTGTCGGGCGTACACAAATCGCCCGC
AGAAGCGCGGCCGTCTGGACCGATGGCTGTGTAGAAGTACTCGCCGATAGTGGAAACCGACGCCCCAGCA
CTCGTCCGAGGGCAAAGAAATAGAGTAGATGCCGACCGGGATCTGTCGATCGACAAGCTCGAGTTTCTCC
ATAATAATGTGTGAGTAGTTCCCAGATAAGGGAATTAGGGTTCCTATAGGGTTTCGCTCATGTGTTGAGC
ATATAAGAAACCCTTAGTATGTATTTGTATTTGTAAAATACTTCTATCAATAAAATTTCTAATTCCTAAA
ACCAAAATCCAGTACTAAAATCCAGATCCCCCGAATTAATTCGGCGTTAATTCAGTACATTAAAAACGTC
CGCAATGTGTTATTAAGTTGTCTAAGCGTCAATTTGTTTACACCACAATATATCCTGCCACCAGCCAGCC
AACAGCTCCCCGACCGGCAGCTCGGCACAAAATCACCACTCGATACAGGCAGCCCATCAGTCCGGGACGG
CGTCAGCGGGAGAGCCGTTGTAAGGCGGCAGACTTTGCTCATGTTACCGATGCTATTCGGAAGAACGGCA
ACTAAGCTGCCGGGTTTGAAACACGGATGATCTCGCGGAGGGTAGCATGTTGATTGTAACGATGACAGAG
CGTTGCTGCCTGTGATCACCGCGGTTTCAAAATCGGCTCCGTCGATACTATGTTATACGCCAACTTTGAA
AACAACTTTGAAAAAGCTGTTTTCTGGTATTTAAGGTTTTAGAATGCAAGGAACAGTGAATTGGAGTTCG
TCTTGTTATAATTAGCTTCTTGGGGTATCTTTAAATACTGTAGAAAAGAGGAAGGAAATAATAAATGGCT
AAAATGAGAATATCACCGGAATTGAAAAAACTGATCGAAAAATACCGCTGCGTAAAAGATACGGAAGGAA
TGTCTCCTGCTAAGGTATATAAGCTGGTGGGAGAAAATGAAAACCTATATTTAAAAATGACGGACAGCCG
GTATAAAGGGACCACCTATGATGTGGAACGGGAAAAGGACATGATGCTATGGCTGGAAGGAAAGCTGCCT
GTTCCAAAGGTCCTGCACTTTGAACGGCATGATGGCTGGAGCAATCTGCTCATGAGTGAGGCCGATGGCG
TCCTTTGCTCGGAAGAGTATGAAGATGAACAAAGCCCTGAAAAGATTATCGAGCTGTATGCGGAGTGCAT
CAGGCTCTTTCACTCCATCGACATATCGGATTGTCCCTATACGAATAGCTTAGACAGCCGCTTAGCCGAA
TTGGATTACTTACTGAATAACGATCTGGCCGATGTGGATTGCGAAAACTGGGAAGAAGACACTCCATTTA
AAGATCCGCGCGAGCTGTATGATTTTTTAAAGACGGAAAAGCCCGAAGAGGAACTTGTCTTTTCCCACGG
CGACCTGGGAGACAGCAACATCTTTGTGAAAGATGGCAAAGTAAGTGGCTTTATTGATCTTGGGAGAAGC
GGCAGGGCGGACAAGTGGTATGACATTGCCTTCTGCGTCCGGTCGATCAGGGAGGATATCGGGGAAGAAC
AGTATGTCGAGCTATTTTTTGACTTACTGGGGATCAAGCCTGATTGGGAGAAAATAAAATATTATATTTT
ACTGGATGAATTGTTTTAGTACCTAGAATGCATGACCAAAATCCCTTAACGTGAGTTTTCGTTCCACTGA
GCGTCAGACCCCGTAGAAAAGATCAAAGGATCTTCTTGAGATCCTTTTTTTCTGCGCGTAATCTGCTGCT
TGCAAACAAAAAAACCACCGCTACCAGCGGTGGTTTGTTTGCCGGATCAAGAGCTACCAACTCTTTTTCC
GAAGGTAACTGGCTTCAGCAGAGCGCAGATACCAAATACTGTCCTTCTAGTGTAGCCGTAGTTAGGCCAC
CACTTCAAGAACTCTGTAGCACCGCCTACATACCTCGCTCTGCTAATCCTGTTACCAGTGGCTGCTGCCA
GTGGCGATAAGTCGTGTCTTACCGGGTTGGACTCAAGACGATAGTTACCGGATAAGGCGCAGCGGTCGGG
CTGAACGGGGGGTTCGTGCACACAGCCCAGCTTGGAGCGAACGACCTACACCGAACTGAGATACCTACAG
CGTGAGCTATGAGAAAGCGCCACGCTTCCCGAAGGGAGAAAGGCGGACAGGTATCCGGTAAGCGGCAGGG
TCGGAACAGGAGAGCGCACGAGGGAGCTTCCAGGGGGAAACGCCTGGTATCTTTATAGTCCTGTCGGGTT
TCGCCACCTCTGACTTGAGCGTCGATTTTTGTGATGCTCGTCAGGGGGGCGGAGCCTATGGAAAAACGCC
AGCAACGCGGCCTTTTTACGGTTCCTGGCCTTTTGCTGGCCTTTTGCTCACATGTTCTTTCCTGCGTTAT
CCCCTGATTCTGTGGATAACCGTATTACCGCCTTTGAGTGAGCTGATACCGCTCGCCGCAGCCGAACGAC
CGAGCGCAGCGAGTCAGTGAGCGAGGAAGCGGAAGAGCGCCTGATGCGGTATTTTCTCCTTACGCATCTG
TGCGGTATTTCACACCGCATATGGTGCACTCTCAGTACAATCTGCTCTGATGCCGCATAGTTAAGCCAGT
ATACACTCCGCTATCGCTACGTGACTGGGTCATGGCTGCGCCCCGACACCCGCCAACACCCGCTGACGCG
CCCTGACGGGCTTGTCTGCTCCCGGCATCCGCTTACAGACAAGCTGTGACCGTCTCCGGGAGCTGCATGT
GTCAGAGGTTTTCACCGTCATCACCGAAACGCGCGAGGCAGGGTGCCTTGATGTGGGCGCCGGCGGTCGA
GTGGCGACGGCGCGGCTTGTCCGCGCCCTGGTAGATTGCCTGGCCGTAGGCCAGCCATTTTTGAGCGGCC
AGCGGCCGCGATAGGCCGACGCGAAGCGGCGGGGCGTAGGGAGCGCAGCGACCGAAGGGTAGGCGCTTTT
TGCAGCTCTTCGGCTGTGCGCTGGCCAGACAGTTATGCACAGGCCAGGCGGGTTTTAAGAGTTTTAATAA
GTTTTAAAGAGTTTTAGGCGGAAAAATCGCCTTTTTTCTCTTTTATATCAGTCACTTACATGTGTGACCG
GTTCCCAATGTACGGCTTTGGGTTCCCAATGTACGGGTTCCGGTTCCCAATGTACGGCTTTGGGTTCCCA
ATGTACGTGCTATCCACAGGAAAGAGACCTTTTCGACCTTTTTCCCCTGCTAGGGCAATTTGCCCTAGCA
TCTGCTCCGTACATTAGGAACCGGCGGATGCTTCGCCCTCGATCAGGTTGCGGTAGCGCATGACTAGGAT
CGGGCCAGCCTGCCCCGCCTCCTCCTTCAAATCGTACTCCGGCAGGTCATTTGACCCGATCAGCTTGCGC
ACGGTGAAACAGAACTTCTTGAACTCTCCGGCGCTGCCACTGCGTTCGTAGATCGTCTTGAACAACCATC
TGGCTTCTGCCTTGCCTGCGGCGCGGCGTGCCAGGCGGTAGAGAAAACGGCCGATGCCGGGATCGATCAA
AAAGTAATCGGGGTGAACCGTCAGCACGTCCGGGTTCTTGCCTTCTGTGATCTCGCGGTACATCCAATCA
GCTAGCTCGATCTCGATGTACTCCGGCCGCCCGGTTTCGCTCTTTACGATCTTGTAGCGGCTAATCAAGG
CTTCACCCTCGGATACCGTCACCAGGCGGCCGTTCTTGGCCTTCTTCGTACGCTGCATGGCAACGTGCGT
GGTGTTTAACCGAATGCAGGTTTCTACCAGGTCGTCTTTCTGCTTTCCGCCATCGGCTCGCCGGCAGAAC
TTGAGTACGTCCGCAACGTGTGGACGGAACACGCGGCCGGGCTTGTCTCCCTTCCCTTCCCGGTATCGGT
TCATGGATTCGGTTAGATGGGAAACCGCCATCAGTACCAGGTCGTAATCCCACACACTGGCCATGCCGGC
CGGCCCTGCGGAAACCTCTACGTGCCCGTCTGGAAGCTCGTAGCGGATCACCTCGCCAGCTCGTCGGTCA
CGCTTCGACAGACGGAAAACGGCCACGTCCATGATGCTGCGACTATCGCGGGTGCCCACGTCATAGAGCA
TCGGAACGAAAAAATCTGGTTGCTCGTCGCCCTTGGGCGGCTTCCTAATCGACGGCGCACCGGCTGCCGG
CGGTTGCCGGGATTCTTTGCGGATTCGATCAGCGGCCGCTTGCCACGATTCACCGGGGCGTGCTTCTGCC
TCGATGCGTTGCCGCTGGGCGGCCTGCGCGGCCTTCAACTTCTCCACCAGGTCATCACCCAGCGCCGCGC
CGATTTGTACCGGGCCGGATGGTTTGCGACCGCTCACGCCGATTCCTCGGGCTTGGGGGTTCCAGTGCCA
TTGCAGGGCCGGCAGGCAACCCAGCCGCTTACGCCTGGCCAACCGCCCGTTCCTCCACACATGGGGCATT
CCACGGCGTCGGTGCCTGGTTGTTCTTGATTTTCCATGCCGCCTCCTTTAGCCGCTAAAATTCATCTACT
CATTTATTCATTTGCTCATTTACTCTGGTAGCTGCGCGATGTATTCAGATAGCAGCTCGGTAATGGTCTT
GCCTTGGCGTACCGCGTACATCTTCAGCTTGGTGTGATCCTCCGCCGGCAACTGAAAGTTGACCCGCTTC
ATGGCTGGCGTGTCTGCCAGGCTGGCCAACGTTGCAGCCTTGCTGCTGCGTGCGCTCGGACGGCCGGCAC
TTAGCGTGTTTGTGCTTTTGCTCATTTTCTCTTTACCTCATTAACTCAAATGAGTTTTGATTTAATTTCA
GCGGCCAGCGCCTGGACCTCGCGGGCAGCGTCGCCCTCGGGTTCTGATTCAAGAACGGTTGTGCCGGCGG
CGGCAGTGCCTGGGTAGCTCACGCGCTGCGTGATACGGGACTCAAGAATGGGCAGCTCGTACCCGGCCAG
CGCCTCGGCAACCTCACCGCCGATGCGCGTGCCTTTGATCGCCCGCGACACGACAAAGGCCGCTTGTAGC
CTTCCATCCGTGACCTCAATGCGCTGCTTAACCAGCTCCACCAGGTCGGCGGTGGCCCATATGTCGTAAG
GGCTTGGCTGCACCGGAATCAGCACGAAGTCGGCTGCCTTGATCGCGGACACAGCCAAGTCCGCCGCCTG
GGGCGCTCCGTCGATCACTACGAAGTCGCGCCGGCCGATGGCCTTCACGTCGCGGTCAATCGTCGGGCGG
TCGATGCCGACAACGGTTAGCGGTTGATCTTCCCGCACGGCCGCCCAATCGCGGGCACTGCCCTGGGGAT
CGGAATCGACTAACAGAACATCGGCCCCGGCGAGTTGCAGGGCGCGGGCTAGATGGGTTGCGATGGTCGT
CTTGCCTGACCCGCCTTTCTGGTTAAGTACAGCGATAACCTTCATGCGTTCCCCTTGCGTATTTGTTTAT
TTACTCATCGCATCATATACGCAGCGACCGCATGACGCAAGCTGTTTTACTCAAATACACATCACCTTTT
TAGACGGCGGCGCTCGGTTTCTTCAGCGGCCAAGCTGGCCGGCCAGGCCGCCAGCTTGGCATCAGACAAA
CCGGCCAGGATTTCATGCAGCCGCACGGTTGAGACGTGCGCGGGCGGCTCGAACACGTACCCGGCCGCGA
TCATCTCCGCCTCGATCTCTTCGGTAATGAAAAACGGTTCGTCCTGGCCGTCCTGGTGCGGTTTCATGCT
TGTTCCTCTTGGCGTTCATTCTCGGCGGCCGCCAGGGCGTCGGCCTCGGTCAATGCGTCCTCACGGAAGG
CACCGCGCCGCCTGGCCTCGGTGGGCGTCACTTCCTCGCTGCGCTCAAGTGCGCGGTACAGGGTCGAGCG
ATGCACGCCAAGCAGTGCAGCCGCCTCTTTCACGGTGCGGCCTTCCTGGTCGATCAGCTCGCGGGCGTGC
GCGATCTGTGCCGGGGTGAGGGTAGGGCGGGGGCCAAACTTCACGCCTCGGGCCTTGGCGGCCTCGCGCC
CGCTCCGGGTGCGGTCGATGATTAGGGAACGCTCGAACTCGGCAATGCCGGCGAACACGGTCAACACCAT
GCGGCCGGCCGGCGTGGTGGTGTCGGCCCACGGCTCTGCCAGGCTACGCAGGCCCGCGCCGGCCTCCTGG
ATGCGCTCGGCAATGTCCAGTAGGTCGCGGGTGCTGCGGGCCAGGCGGTCTAGCCTGGTCACTGTCACAA
CGTCGCCAGGGCGTAGGTGGTCAAGCATCCTGGCCAGCTCCGGGCGGTCGCGCCTGGTGCCGGTGATCTT
CTCGGAAAACAGCTTGGTGCAGCCGGCCGCGTGCAGTTCGGCCCGTTGGTTGGTCAAGTCCTGGTCGTCG
GTGCTGACGCGGGCATAGCCCAGCAGGCCAGCGGCGGCGCTCTTGTTCATGGCGTAATGTCTCCGGTTCT
AGTCGCAAGTATTCTACTTTATGCGACTAAAACACGCGACAAGAAAACGCCAGGAAAAGGGCAGGGCGGC
AGCCTGTCGCGTAACTTAGGACTTGTGCGACATGTCGTTTTCAGAAGACGGCTGCACTGAACGTCAGAAG
CCGACTGCACTATAGCAGCGGAGGGGTTGGATCAAAGTACTTTGATCCCGAGGGGAACCCTGTGGTTGGC
ATGCACATACAAATGGACGAACGGATAAACCTTTTCACGCCCTTTTAAATATCCGATTATTCTAATAAAC
GCTCTTTTCTCTTAGGTTTACCCGCCAATATATCCTGTCAAACACTGATAGTTTAATTCCCGATCTAGTA
ACATAGATGACACCGCGCGCGATAATTTATCCTAGTTTGCGCGCTATATTTTGTTTTCTATCGCGTATTA
AATGTATAATTGCGGGACTCTAATCATAAAAACCCATCTCATAAATAACGTCATGCATTACATGTTAATT
ATTACATGCTTAACGTAATTCAACAGAAATTATATGATAATCATCGCAAGACCGGCAACAGGATTCAATC
TTAAGAAACTTTATTGCCAAATGTTTGAACGATCGGGGAAATTCGAGCTGGTCACCTGTAATTCACACGT
GGTGGTGGTGGTGGTGGCTAGCTTGTTTGCCTCCCTGCTGCGGTTTTTCACCGAAGTTCATGCCAGTCCA
GCGTTTTTGCAGCAGAAAAGCCGCCGACTTCGGTTTGCGGTCGCGAGTGAAGATCCCTTTCTTGTTACCG
CCAACGCGCAATATGCCTTGCGAGGTCGCAAAATCGGCGAAATTCCATACCTGTTCACCGACGACGGCGC
TGACGCGATCAAAGACGCGGTGATACATATCCAGCCATGCACACTGATACTCTTCACTCCACATGTCGGT
GTACATTGAGTGCAGCCCGGCTAACGTATCCACGCCGTATTCGGTGATGATAATCGGCTGATGCAGTTTC
TCCTGCCAGGCCAGAAGTTCTTTTTCCAGTACCTTCTCTGCCGTTTCCAAATCGCCGCTTTGGACATACC
ATCCGTAATAACGGTTCAGGCACAGCACATCAAAGAGATCGCTGATGGTATCGGTGTGAGCGTCGCAGAA
CATTACATTGACGCAGGTGATCGGACGCGTCGGGTCGAGTTTACGCGTTGCTTCCGCCAGTGGCGCGAAA
TATTCCCGTGCACCTTGCGGACGGGTATCCGGTTCGTTGGCAATACTCCACATCACCACGCTTGGGTGGT
TTTTGTCACGCGCTATCAGCTCTTTAATCGCCTGTAAGTGCGCTTGCTGAGTTTCCCCGTTGACTGCCTC
TTCGCTGTACAGTTCTTTCGGCTTGTTGCCCGCTTCGAAACCAATGCCTAAAGAGAGGTTAAAGCCGACA
GCAGCAGTTTCATCAATCACCACGATGCCATGTTCATCTGCCCAGTCGAGCATCTCTTCAGCGTAAGGGT
AATGCGAGGTACGGTAGGAGTTGGCCCCAATCCAGTCCATTAATGCGTGGTCGTGCACCATCAGCACGTT
ATCGAATCCTTTGCCACGCAAGTCCGCATCTTCATGACGACCAAAGCCAGTAAAGTAGAACGGTTTGTGG
TTAATCAGGAACTGTTCGCCCTTCACTGCCACTGACCGGATGCCGACGCGAAGCGGGTAGATATCACACT
CTGTCTGGCTTTTGGCTGTGACGCACAGTTCATAGAGATAACCTTCACCCGGTTGCCAGAGGTGCGGATT
CACCACTTGCAAAGTCCCGCTAGTGCCTTGTCCAGTTGCAACCACCTGTTGATCCGCATCACGCAGTTCA
ACGCTGACATCACCATTGGCCACCACCTGCCAGTCAACAGACGCGTGGTTACAGTCTTGCGCGACATGCG
TCACCACGGTGATATCGTCCACCCAGGTGTTCGGCGTGGTGTAGAGCATTACGCTGCGATGGATTCCGGC
ATAGTTAAAGAAATCATGGAAGTAAGACTGCTTTTTCTTGCCGTTTTCGTCGGTAATCACCATTCCCGGC
GGGATAGTCTGCCAGTTCAGTTCGTTGTTCACACAAACGGTGATACGTACACTTTTCCCGGCAATAACAT
ACGGCGTGACATCGGCTTCAAATGGCGTATAGCCGCCCTGATGCTCCATCACTTCCTGATTATTGACCCA
CACTTTGCCGTAATGAGTGACCGCATCGAAACGCAGCACGATACGCTGGCCTGCCCAACCTTTCGGTATA
AAGACTTCGCGCTGATACCAGACGTTGCCCGCATAATTACGAATATCTGCATCGGCGAACTGATCGTTAA
AACTGCCTGGCACAGCAATTGCCCGGCTTTCTTGTAACGCGCTTTCCCACCAACGCTGATCAATTCCACA
GTTTTCGCGATCCAGACTGAATGCCCACAGGCCGTCGAGTTTTTTGATTTCACGGGTTGGGGTTTCTACA
GGACGGACGAGTCGTCGGTTCTGTAACTATCATCATCATCATAGACACACGAAATAAAGTAATCAGATTA
TCAGTTAAAGCTATGTAATATTTACACCATAACCAATCAATTAAAAAATAGATCAGTTTAAAGAAAGATC
AAAGCTCAAAAAAATAAAAAGAGAAAAGGGTCCTAACCAAGAAAATGAAGGAGAAAAACTAGAAATTTAC
CCTCAGATCTACCATGGTCAAGAGTCCCCCGTGTTCTCTCCAAATGAAATGAACTTCCTTATATAGAGGA
AGGGTCTTGCGAAGGATAGTGGGATTGTGCGTCATCCCTTACGTCAGTGGAGATATCACATCAATCCACT
TGCTTTGAAGACGTGGTTGGAACGTCTTCTTTTTCCACGATGCTCCTCGTGGGTGGGGGTCCATCTTTGG
GACCACTGTCGGCAGAGGCATCTTCAACGATGGCCTTTCCTTTATCGCAATGATGGCATTTGTAGGAGCC
ACCTTCCTTTTCCACTATCTTCACAATAAAGTGACAGATAGCTGGGCAATGGAATCCGAGGAGGTTTCCG
GATATTACCCTTTGTTGAAAAGTCTCAATTGCCCTTTGGTCTTCTGAGACTGTATCTTTGATATTTTTGG
AGTAGACAAGTGTGTCGTGCTCCACCATGTTGACGAAGATTTTCTTCTTGTCATTGAGTCGTAAGAGACT
CTGTATGAACTGTTCGCCAGTCTTTACGGCGAGTTCTGTTAGGTCCTCTATTTGAATCTTTGACTCCATG
AAGCTAAACTGAAGGCGGGAAACGACAATCTGATCCAAGCTCAAGCTGCTCTAGCATTCGCCATTCAGGC
TGCGCAACTGTTGGGAAGGGCGATCGGTGCGGGCCTCTTCGCTATTACGCCAGCTGGCGAAAGGGGGATG
TGCTGCAAGGCGATTAAGTTGGGTAACGCCAGGGTTTTCCCAGTCACGACGTTGTAAAACGACGGCCAGT
GCCAAGCTTGCATGCCTGCAGTTAATTAAGAAAGGCGGACAGGTATCCGGTAATCTGCTGCTTGCAAACT
TAATTAAGTTTGCAAGCAGCAGATTACGCGCAGAAAAAAAGGATCTCAAGGAGATCCTTTGGATCACAAA
AAAAAAGCCCGCTCATTAGGCGGGTTAAATTCCCGGGTACTGCAGCCGATTCATTAATGCAGGTTAACCT
GGCTTATCGAAATTAATACGACTCACTATAGGGAGACCGGCAGATCTGATCCCTACTCCAAAAATGTCAA
AGATACAGTCTCAGAAGACCAAAGGGCTATTGAGACTTTTCAACAAAGGGTAATTTCGGGAAACCTCCTC
GGATTCCATTGCCCAGCTATCTGTCACTTCATCGAAAGGACAGTGGAAAAGGAAGGTGGCTCCTACAAAT
GCCATCATTGCGATAAAGGAAAGGCTATCATTCAAGATGCCTCTGCCGACAGTGGTCCCAAAGATGGACC
CCCACCCACGAGGAGCATCGTGGGAAAAGAAGACGTTCCAACCACGTCTTCAAAGCAAGTGGATTGATGT
GACATCTCCACTGACGTAAGGGATGACGCACAATCCCACCCCTACTCCAAAAATGTCAAAGATACTGTCT
CAGAAGACCAAAGGGCTAT
Features (pLannotate 1.2.2; 37 found; start..end, strand, type, name):
      1..346     +  promoter       CaMV 35S promoter: strong constitutive promoter from cauliflower mosaic virus
    298..344     +  promoter       minimal CaMV 35S promoter: minimal 35S promoter from cauliflower mosaic virus
    507..683     +  polyA_signal   CaMV poly(A) signal: cauliflower mosaic virus polyadenylation signal
   1245..1263    -  promoter       SP6 promoter: promoter for bacteriophage SP6 RNA polymerase
   1328..1987    -  CDS            CmR: chloramphenicol acetyltransferase; cat; confers resistance to chloramphenicol
   1988..2024    -  promoter       cat promoter (fragment): promoter of the E. coli cat gene encoding chloramphenicol acetyltransferase
   2024..2052    -  promoter       tet promoter: E. coli promoter for tetracycline efflux protein gene
   2114..2282    -  rep_origin     ori (fragment): high-copy-number ColE1/pMB1/pBR322/pUC origin of replication
   2295..2326    -  misc_feature   MCS (fragment): pUC18/19 multiple cloning site
   2357..2379    -  protein_bind   lac operator (fragment): The lac repressor binds to the lac operator to inhibit transcription in E. coli. This inhibition can be relieved by adding lactose or isopropyl-β-D-thiogalactopyranoside (IPTG). lac repressor encoded by lacI
   2383..2413    -  promoter       lac promoter: promoter for the E. coli lac operon
   2428..2449    -  protein_bind   CAP binding site: CAP binding activates transcription in the presence of cAMP. E. coli catabolite activator protein
   2462..2550    -  CDS            lacI (fragment): lac repressor; lacI; The lac repressor binds to the lac operator to inhibit transcription in E. coli. This inhibition can be relieved by adding lactose or isopropyl-β-D-thiogalactopyranoside (IPTG).
   2640..2985    +  promoter       CaMV 35S promoter: strong constitutive promoter from cauliflower mosaic virus
   2937..2983    +  promoter       minimal CaMV 35S promoter: minimal 35S promoter from cauliflower mosaic virus
   3058..4083    +  CDS            HygR: hygromycin B phosphotransferase confers resistance to hygromycin
   4124..4298    +  polyA_signal   CaMV poly(A) signal: cauliflower mosaic virus polyadenylation signal
   4376..4400    -  misc_feature   LB T-DNA repeat: left border repeat from nopaline C58 T-DNA
   4825..5619    +  CDS            KanR: aminoglycoside phosphotransferase; aphA-3; confers resistance to kanamycin
   5706..6294    +  rep_origin     ori: high-copy-number ColE1/pMB1/pBR322/pUC origin of replication
   6480..6620    -  misc_feature   bom: basis of mobility region from pBR322
   6722..6761    -  CDS            rop (fragment): Rop protein, which maintains plasmids at low copy number; rop
   6964..7158    -  rep_origin     pVS1 oriV: origin of replication for the Pseudomonas plasmid pVS1 (Heeb et al., 2000)
   7224..8297    -  CDS            pVS1 RepA: replication protein from the Pseudomonas plasmid pVS1 (Heeb et al., 2000)
   8726..9355    -  CDS            pVS1 StaA: stability protein from the Pseudomonas plasmid pVS1 (Heeb et al., 2000)
   9915..10316   -  CDS            Y4CG_SINFN (fragment): Protein inferred from homology: Swiss-Prot protein existence level 3. From Sinorhizobium fredii (strain NBRC 101917 / NGR234).
  10656..10680   -  misc_feature   RB T-DNA repeat: right border repeat from nopaline C58 T-DNA
  10702..10954   -  terminator     NOS terminator: nopaline synthase terminator and poly(A) signal
  10989..11007   -  CDS            9xHis (fragment): 9xHis affinity tag
  11013..13035   -  CDS            GUS (fragment): β-glucuronidase This version of the gusA gene has a 5' extension with a catalase intron to ensure expression in plants but not bacteria.
  13056..13397   -  promoter       CaMV 35S promoter: strong constitutive promoter from cauliflower mosaic virus
  13637..13791   -  CDS            lacZα (fragment): LacZα fragment of β-galactosidase; lacZ fragment
  13794..13811   -  misc_feature   MCS (fragment): pUC18/19 multiple cloning site
  13819..13843   +  rep_origin     ori (fragment): high-copy-number ColE1/pMB1/pBR322/pUC origin of replication
  13868..13909   -  rep_origin     ori (fragment): high-copy-number ColE1/pMB1/pBR322/pUC origin of replication
  14014..14032   +  promoter       T7 promoter: promoter for bacteriophage T7 RNA polymerase
  14101..14389   +  promoter       CaMV 35S promoter (fragment): strong constitutive promoter from cauliflower mosaic virus
