[The description below was written by a language model from this plasmid's Addgene catalogue record and pLannotate feature annotations shown in this document.]
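Description:
Osa-pCAMBIA-1301-STTM444 is a plant binary (T-DNA) vector built on pCAMBIA-1301 and designed to interfere with miR444 in rice using the short tandem target mimic (STTM) approach. In this method a short non-coding transcript carries two imperfect miRNA binding sites joined by a spacer. The transcript sequesters the target small RNA and triggers its degradation, giving a loss-of-function phenotype for the miRNA family. The roughly 2.8 kb insert was cloned at PacI sites. The STTM module itself is not annotated, but it presumably lies in the gap between a CaMV 35S promoter and a CaMV poly(A) signal. An additional 35S fragment sits just upstream across the circular junction, consistent with the recorded 2x35S promoter. The same insert also brings in a chloramphenicol resistance gene, T7 and SP6 promoters and remnants of a pUC-type origin, apparently carried over from an intermediate cloning vector. This explains the dual chloramphenicol and kanamycin selection in bacteria. The depositor notes that the STTM sequence may differ slightly from the reference without affecting function.

The backbone supplies the standard pCAMBIA elements. A pBR322-type origin with bom supports propagation in E. coli, and the pVS1 oriV, RepA and StaA support replication and stability in Agrobacterium. KanR lies outside the T-DNA. Between the left and right nopaline-type borders, alongside the STTM cassette, are a 35S-driven hygromycin phosphotransferase gene for selecting transformed plant cells and a 35S-driven, intron-containing, His-tagged GUS reporter with a NOS terminator. The intron restricts GUS expression to plant cells, allowing histochemical confirmation of transformation. The plasmid is used to generate transgenic rice for functional studies of miR444.
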