Addgene plasmid #84223: Osa-pCAMBIA-1301-STTM444
Purpose: Disturb the expression of miR444 in rice
Depositing lab: Guiliang Tang. Depositing organization: Michigan Technological University. Publication: Effective small RNA destruction by the expression of a short tandem target mimic in Arabidopsis. Yan J, Gu Y, Jia X, Kang W, Pan S, Tang X, Chen X, Tang G. Plant Cell. 2012 Feb;24(2):415-27. doi: 10.1105/tpc.111.094144. Epub 2012 Feb 17. PubMed 22345490.
Backbone
  Vector backbone: pCAMBIA-1301
  Backbone manufacturer: CAMBIA Company
  Backbone size w/o insert (bp): 11827
  Vector type: Bacterial Expression, Yeast Expression, Plant Expression
  Selectable markers: Hygromycin
Growth in bacteria
  Bacterial resistance: Chloramphenicol and Kanamycin, 25 & 50 μg/mL
  Growth temperature: 37°C
  Growth strain: DH5alpha
  Copy number: Unknown
Gene/Insert
  Gene/Insert name: miR444 (alt name: Osa-miR444)
  Species: Rice
  Insert size (bp): 2846
  GenBank ID: miRBase (MI0001719, MI0006974-MI0006978)
  Promoter: 2x35S
  Cloning method: Restriction Enzyme; 5′ cloning site PacI (unknown if destroyed); 3′ cloning site PacI (unknown if destroyed)
  Sequencing primers: 5′ 35S promoter; 3′ AGGTTTAGTCGTCTCGTGTCTG
Terms and licenses: Academic/Nonprofit Terms; Industry Terms: Not Available to Industry
Depositor comments: This plasmid used to disturb miR444’s expression by STTM method invented by Dr. Guiliang Tang’s Lab in Michigan Technological University (Plant cell, 2012), Houghton, MI, USA. The method used to construct this plasmid refers to Tang et al., (Methods, 2012) with minor revision. The STTM sequence in this plasmid may contain discrepancies compared to the reference sequence(s). According to the depositing lab, these mutations should not affect plasmid function. For additional published information regarding this plasmid, please see https://www.cell.com/molecular-plant/pdf/S1674-2052(18)30275-2.pdf?_returnURL=https%3A%2F%2Flinkinghub.elsevier.com%2Fretrieve%2Fpii%2FS1674205218302752%3Fshowall%3Dtrue#
How to cite: Osa-pCAMBIA-1301-STTM444 was a gift from Guiliang Tang (Addgene plasmid # 84223 ; http://n2t.net/addgene:84223 ; RRID:Addgene_84223)
