>Addgene plasmid #84223 | Osa-pCAMBIA-1301-STTM444 | depositor partial sequence | sequence record 160771 | Backbone sequence
GATCTGAGGGTAAATTTCTAGTTTTTCTCCTTCATTTTCTTGGTTAGGACCCTTTTCTCTTTTTATTTTT
TTGAGCTTTGATCTTTCTTTAAACTGATCTATTTTTTAATTGATTGGTTATGGTGTAAATATTACATAGC
TTTAACTGATAATCTGATTACTTTATTTCGTGTGTCTATGATGATGATGATAGTTACAGAACCGACGACT
CGTCCGTCCTGTAGAAACCCCAACCCGTGAAATCAAAAAACTCGACGGCCTGTGGGCATTCAGTCTGGAT
CGCGAAAACTGTGGAATTGATCAGCGTTGGTGGGAAAGCGCGTTACAAGAAAGCCGGGCAATTGCTGTGC
CAGGCAGTTTTAACGATCAGTTCGCCGATGCAGATATTCGTAATTATGCGGGCAACGTCTGGTATCAGCG
CGAAGTCTTTATACCGAAAGGTTGGGCAGGCCAGCGTATCGTGCTGCGTTTCGATGCGGTCACTCATTAC
GGCAAAGTGTGGGTCAATAATCAGGAAGTGATGGAGCATCAGGGCGGCTATACGCCATTTGAAGCCGATG
TCACGCCGTATGTTATTGCCGGGAAAAGTGTACGTATCACCGTTTGTGTGAACAACGAACTGAACTGGCA
GACTATCCCGCCGGGAATGGTGATTACCGACGAAAACGGCAAGAAAAAGCAGTCTTACTTCCATGATTTC
TTTAACTATGCCGGAATCCATCGCAGCGTAATGCTCTACACCACGCCGAACACCTGGGTGGACGATATCA
CCGTGGTGACGCATGTCGCGCAAGACTGTAACCACGCGTCTGTTGACTGGCAGGTGGTGGCCAATGGTGA
TGTCAGCGTTGAACTGCGTGATGCGGATCAACAGGTGGTTGCAACTGGACAAGGCACTAGCGGGACTTTG
CAAGTGGTGAATCCGCACCTCTGGCAACCGGGTGAAGGTTATCTCTATGAACTCGAAGTCACAGCCAAAA
GCCAGACAGAGTCTGATATCTACCCGCTTCGCGTCGGCATCCGGTCAGTGGCAGTGAAGGGCCAACAGTT
CCTGATTAACCACAAACCGTTCTACTTTACTGGCTTTGGTCGTCATGAAGATGCGGACTTACGTGGCAAA
GGATTCGATAACGTGCTGATGGTGCACGACCACGCATTAATGGACTGGATTGGGGCCAACTCCTACCGTA
CCTCGCATTACCCTTACGCTGAAGAGATGCTCGACTGGGCAGATGAACATGGCATCGTGGTGATTGATGA
AACTGCTGCTGTCGGCTTTCAGCTGTCTTTAGGCATTGGTTTCGAAGCGGGCAACAAGCCGAAAGAACTG
TACAGCGAAGAGGCAGTCAACGGGGAAACTCAGCAAGCGCACTTACAGGCGATTAAAGAGCTGATAGCGC
GTGACAAAAACCACCCAAGCGTGGTGATGTGGAGTATTGCCAACGAACCGGATACCCGTCCGCAAGGTGC
ACGGGAATATTTCGCGCCACTGGCGGAAGCAACGCGTAAACTCGACCCGACGCGTCCGATCACCTGCGTC
AATGTAATGTTCTGCGACGCTCACACCGATACCATCAGCGATCTCTTTGATGTGCTGTGCCTGAACCGTT
ATTACGGATGGTATGTCCAAAGCGGCGATTTGGAAACGGCAGAGAAGGTACTGGAAAAAGAACTTCTGGC
CTGGCAGGAGAAACTGCATCAGCCGATTATCATCACCGAATACGGCGTGGATACGTTAGCCGGGCTGCAC
TCAATGTACACCGACATGTGGAGTGAAGAGTATCAGTGTGCATGGCTGGATATGTATCACCGCGTCTTTG
ATCGCGTCAGCGCCGTCGTCGGTGAACAGGTATGGAATTTCGCCGATTTTGCGACCTCGCAAGGCATATT
GCGCGTTGGCGGTAACAAGAAAGGGATCTTCACTCGCGACCGCAAACCGAAGTCGGCGGCTTTTCTGCTG
CAAAAACGCTGGACTGGCATGAACTTCGGTGAAAAACCGCAGCAGGGAGGCAAACAAGCTAGCCACCACC
ACCACCACCACGTGTGAATTACAGGTGACCAGCTCGAATTTCCCCGATCGTTCAAACATTTGGCAATAAA
GTTTCTTAAGATTGAATCCTGTTGCCGGTCTTGCGATGATTATCATATAATTTCTGTTGAATTACGTTAA
GCATGTAATAATTAACATGTAATGCATGACGTTATTTATGAGATGGGTTTTTATGATTAGAGTCCCGCAA
TTATACATTTAATACGCGATAGAAAACAAAATATAGCGCGCAAACTAGGATAAATTATCGCGCGCGGTGT
CATCTATGTTACTAGATCGGGAATTAAACTATCAGTGTTTGACAGGATATATTGGCGGGTAAACCTAAGA
GAAAAGAGCGTTTATTAGAATAACGGATATTTAAAAGGGCGTGAAAAGGTTTATCCGTTCGTCCATTTGT
ATGTGCATGCCAACCACAGGGTTCCCCTCGGGATCAAAGTACTTTGATCCAACCCCTCCGCTGCTATAGT
GCAGTCGGCTTCTGACGTTCAGTGCAGCCGTCTTCTGAAAACGACATGTCGCACAAGTCCTAAGTTACGC
GACAGGCTGCCGCCCTGCCCTTTTCCTGGCGTTTTCTTGTCGCGTGTTTTAGTCGCATAAAGTAGAATAC
TTGCGACTAGAACCGGAGACATTACGCCATGAACAAGAGCGCCGCCGCTGGCCTGCTGGGCTATGCCCGC
GTCAGCACCGACGACCAGGACTTGACCAACCAACGGGCCGAACTGCACGCGGCCGGCTGCACCAAGCTGT
TTTCCGAGAAGATCACCGGCACCAGGCGCGACCGCCCGGAGCTGGCCAGGATGCTTGACCACCTACGCCC
TGGCGACGTTGTGACAGTGACCAGGCTAGACCGCCTGGCCCGCAGCACCCGCGACCTACTGGACATTGCC
GAGCGCATCCAGGAGGCCGGCGCGGGCCTGCGTAGCCTGGCAGAGCCGTGGGCCGACACCACCACGCCGG
CCGGCCGCATGGTGTTGACCGTGTTCGCCGGCATTGCCGAGTTCGAGCGTTCCCTAATCATCGACCGCAC
CCGGAGCGGGCGCGAGGCCGCCAAGGCCCGAGGCGTGAAGTTTGGCCCCCGCCCTACCCTCACCCCGGCA
CAGATCGCGCACGCCCGCGAGCTGATCGACCAGGAAGGCCGCACCGTGAAAGAGGCGGCTGCACTGCTTG
GCGTGCATCGCTCGACCCTGTACCGCGCACTTGAGCGCAGCGAGGAAGTGACGCCCACCGAGGCCAGGCG
GCGCGGTGCCTTCCGTGAGGACGCATTGACCGAGGCCGACGCCCTGGCGGCCGCCGAGAATGAACGCCAA
GAGGAACAAGCATGAAACCGCACCAGGACGGCCAGGACGAACCGTTTTTCATTACCGAAGAGATCGAGGC
GGAGATGATCGCGGCCGGGTACGTGTTCGAGCCGCCCGCGCACGTCTCAACCGTGCGGCTGCATGAAATC
CTGGCCGGTTTGTCTGATGCCAAGCTGGCGGCCTGGCCGGCCAGCTTGGCCGCTGAAGAAACCGAGCGCC
GCCGTCTAAAAAGGTGATGTGTATTTGAGTAAAACAGCTTGCGTCATGCGGTCGCTGCGTATATGATGCG
ATGAGTAAATAAACAAATACGCAAGGGGAACGCATGAAGGTTATCGCTGTACTTAACCAGAAAGGCGGGT
CAGGCAAGACGACCATCGCAACCCATCTAGCCCGCGCCCTGCAACTCGCCGGGGCCGATGTTCTGTTAGT
CGATTCCGATCCCCAGGGCAGTGCCCGCGATTGGGCGGCCGTGCGGGAAGATCAACCGCTAACCGTTGTC
GGCATCGACCGCCCGACGATTGACCGCGACGTGAAGGCCATCGGCCGGCGCGACTTCGTAGTGATCGACG
GAGCGCCCCAGGCGGCGGACTTGGCTGTGTCCGCGATCAAGGCAGCCGACTTCGTGCTGATTCCGGTGCA
GCCAAGCCCTTACGACATATGGGCCACCGCCGACCTGGTGGAGCTGGTTAAGCAGCGCATTGAGGTCACG
GATGGAAGGCTACAAGCGGCCTTTGTCGTGTCGCGGGCGATCAAAGGCACGCGCATCGGCGGTGAGGTTG
CCGAGGCGCTGGCCGGGTACGAGCTGCCCATTCTTGAGTCCCGTATCACGCAGCGCGTGAGCTACCCAGG
CACTGCCGCCGCCGGCACAACCGTTCTTGAATCAGAACCCGAGGGCGACGCTGCCCGCGAGGTCCAGGCG
CTGGCCGCTGAAATTAAATCAAAACTCATTTGAGTTAATGAGGTAAAGAGAAAATGAGCAAAAGCACAAA
CACGCTAAGTGCCGGCCGTCCGAGCGCACGCAGCAGCAAGGCTGCAACGTTGGCCAGCCTGGCAGACACG
CCAGCCATGAAGCGGGTCAACTTTCAGTTGCCGGCGGAGGATCACACCAAGCTGAAGATGTACGCGGTAC
GCCAAGGCAAGACCATTACCGAGCTGCTATCTGAATACATCGCGCAGCTACCAGAGTAAATGAGCAAATG
AATAAATGAGTAGATGAATTTTAGCGGCTAAAGGAGGCGGCATGGAAAATCAAGAACAACCAGGCACCGA
CGCCGTGGAATGCCCCATGTGTGGAGGAACGGGCGGTTGGCCAGGCGTAAGCGGCTGGGTTGTCTGCCGG
CCCTGCAATGGCACTGGAACCCCCAAGCCCGAGGAATCGGCGTGAGCGGTCGCAAACCATCCGGCCCGGT
ACAAATCGGCGCGGCGCTGGGTGATGACCTGGTGGAGAAGTTGAAGGCCGCGCAGGCCGCCCAGCGGCAA
CGCATCGAGGCAGAAGCACGCCCCGGTGAATCGTGGCAAGCGGCCGCTGATCGAATCCGCAAAGAATCCC
GGCAACCGCCGGCAGCCGGTGCGCCGTCGATTAGGAAGCCGCCCAAGGGCGACGAGCAACCAGATTTTTT
CGTTCCGATGCTCTATGACGTGGGCACCCGCGATAGTCGCAGCATCATGGACGTGGCCGTTTTCCGTCTG
TCGAAGCGTGACCGACGAGCTGGCGAGGTGATCCGCTACGAGCTTCCAGACGGGCACGTAGAGGTTTCCG
CAGGGCCGGCCGGCATGGCCAGTGTGTGGGATTACGACCTGGTACTGATGGCGGTTTCCCATCTAACCGA
ATCCATGAACCGATACCGGGAAGGGAAGGGAGACAAGCCCGGCCGCGTGTTCCGTCCACACGTTGCGGAC
GTACTCAAGTTCTGCCGGCGAGCCGATGGCGGAAAGCAGAAAGACGACCTGGTAGAAACCTGCATTCGGT
TAAACACCACGCACGTTGCCATGCAGCGTACGAAGAAGGCCAAGAACGGCCGCCTGGTGACGGTATCCGA
GGGTGAAGCCTTGATTAGCCGCTACAAGATCGTAAAGAGCGAAACCGGGCGGCCGGAGTACATCGAGATC
GAGCTAGCTGATTGGATGTACCGCGAGATCACAGAAGGCAAGAACCCGGACGTGCTGACGGTTCACCCCG
ATTACTTTTTGATCGATCCCGGCATCGGCCGTTTTCTCTACCGCCTGGCACGCCGCGCCGCAGGCAAGGC
AGAAGCCAGATGGTTGTTCAAGACGATCTACGAACGCAGTGGCAGCGCCGGAGAGTTCAAGAAGTTCTGT
TTCACCGTGCGCAAGCTGATCGGGTCAAATGACCTGCCGGAGTACGATTTGAAGGAGGAGGCGGGGCAGG
CTGGCCCGATCCTAGTCATGCGCTACCGCAACCTGATCGAGGGCGAAGCATCCGCCGGTTCCTAATGTAC
GGAGCAGATGCTAGGGCAAATTGCCCTAGCAGGGGAAAAAGGTCGAAAAGGTCTCTTTCCTGTGGATAGC
ACGTACATTGGGAACCCAAAGCCGTACATTGGGAACCGGAACCCGTACATTGGGAACCCAAAGCCGTACA
TTGGGAACCGGTCACACATGTAAGTGACTGATATAAAAGAGAAAAAAGGCGATTTTTCCGCCTAAAACTC
TTTAAAACTTATTAAAACTCTTAAAACCCGCCTGGCCTGTGCATAACTGTCTGGCCAGCGCACAGCCGAA
GAGCTGCAAAAAGCGCCTACCCTTCGGTCGCTGCGCTCCCTACGCCCCGCCGCTTCGCGTCGGCCTATCG
CGGCCGCTGGCCGCTCAAAAATGGCTGGCCTACGGCCAGGCAATCTACCAGGGCGCGGACAAGCCGCGCC
GTCGCCACTCGACCGCCGGCGCCCACATCAAGGCACCCTGCCTCGCGCGTTTCGGTGATGACGGTGAAAA
CCTCTGACACATGCAGCTCCCGGAGACGGTCACAGCTTGTCTGTAAGCGGATGCCGGGAGCAGACAAGCC
CGTCAGGGCGCGTCAGCGGGTGTTGGCGGGTGTCGGGGCGCAGCCATGACCCAGTCACGTAGCGATAGCG
GAGTGTATACTGGCTTAACTATGCGGCATCAGAGCAGATTGTACTGAGAGTGCACCATATGCGGTGTGAA
ATACCGCACAGATGCGTAAGGAGAAAATACCGCATCAGGCGCTCTTCCGCTTCCTCGCTCACTGACTCGC
TGCGCTCGGTCGTTCGGCTGCGGCGAGCGGTATCAGCTCACTCAAAGGCGGTAATACGGTTATCCACAGA
ATCAGGGGATAACGCAGGAAAGAACATGTGAGCAAAAGGCCAGCAAAAGGCCAGGAACCGTAAAAAGGCC
GCGTTGCTGGCGTTTTTCCATAGGCTCCGCCCCCCTGACGAGCATCACAAAAATCGACGCTCAAGTCAGA
GGTGGCGAAACCCGACAGGACTATAAAGATACCAGGCGTTTCCCCCTGGAAGCTCCCTCGTGCGCTCTCC
TGTTCCGACCCTGCCGCTTACCGGATACCTGTCCGCCTTTCTCCCTTCGGGAAGCGTGGCGCTTTCTCAT
AGCTCACGCTGTAGGTATCTCAGTTCGGTGTAGGTCGTTCGCTCCAAGCTGGGCTGTGTGCACGAACCCC
CCGTTCAGCCCGACCGCTGCGCCTTATCCGGTAACTATCGTCTTGAGTCCAACCCGGTAAGACACGACTT
ATCGCCACTGGCAGCAGCCACTGGTAACAGGATTAGCAGAGCGAGGTATGTAGGCGGTGCTACAGAGTTC
TTGAAGTGGTGGCCTAACTACGGCTACACTAGAAGGACAGTATTTGGTATCTGCGCTCTGCTGAAGCCAG
TTACCTTCGGAAAAAGAGTTGGTAGCTCTTGATCCGGCAAACAAACCACCGCTGGTAGCGGTGGTTTTTT
TGTTTGCAAGCAGCAGATTACGCGCAGAAAAAAAGGATCTCAAGAAGATCCTTTGATCTTTTCTACGGGG
TCTGACGCTCAGTGGAACGAAAACTCACGTTAAGGGATTTTGGTCATGCATTCTAGGTACTAAAACAATT
CATCCAGTAAAATATAATATTTTATTTTCTCCCAATCAGGCTTGATCCCCAGTAAGTCAAAAAATAGCTC
GACATACTGTTCTTCCCCGATATCCTCCCTGATCGACCGGACGCAGAAGGCAATGTCATACCACTTGTCC
GCCCTGCCGCTTCTCCCAAGATCAATAAAGCCACTTACTTTGCCATCTTTCACAAAGATGTTGCTGTCTC
CCAGGTCGCCGTGGGAAAAGACAAGTTCCTCTTCGGGCTTTTCCGTCTTTAAAAAATCATACAGCTCGCG
CGGATCTTTAAATGGAGTGTCTTCTTCCCAGTTTTCGCAATCCACATCGGCCAGATCGTTATTCAGTAAG
TAATCCAATTCGGCTAAGCGGCTGTCTAAGCTATTCGTATAGGGACAATCCGATATGTCGATGGAGTGAA
AGAGCCTGATGCACTCCGCATACAGCTCGATAATCTTTTCAGGGCTTTGTTCATCTTCATACTCTTCCGA
GCAAAGGACGCCATCGGCCTCACTCATGAGCAGATTGCTCCAGCCATCATGCCGTTCAAAGTGCAGGACC
TTTGGAACAGGCAGCTTTCCTTCCAGCCATAGCATCATGTCCTTTTCCCGTTCCACATCATAGGTGGTCC
CTTTATACCGGCTGTCCGTCATTTTTAAATATAGGTTTTCATTTTCTCCCACCAGCTTATATACCTTAGC
AGGAGACATTCCTTCCGTATCTTTTACGCAGCGGTATTTTTCGATCAGTTTTTTCAATTCCGGTGATATT
CTCATTTTAGCCATTTATTATTTCCTTCCTCTTTTCTACAGTATTTAAAGATACCCCAAGAAGCTAATTA
TAACAAGACGAACTCCAATTCACTGTTCCTTGCATTCTAAAACCTTAAATACCAGAAAACAGCTTTTTCA
AAGTTGTTTTCAAAGTTGGCGTATAACATAGTATCGACGGAGCCGATTTTGAAACCGCGGTGATCACAGG
CAGCAACGCTCTGTCATCGTTACAATCAACATGCTACCCTCCGCGAGATCATCCGTGTTTCAAACCCGGC
AGCTTAGTTGCCGTTCTTCCGAATAGCATCGGTAACATGAGCAAAGTCTGCCGCCTTACAACGGCTCTCC
CGCTGACGCCGTCCCGGACTGATGGGCTGCCTGTATCGAGTGGTGATTTTGTGCCGAGCTGCCGGTCGGG
GAGCTGTTGGCTGGCTGGTGGCAGGATATATTGTGGTGTAAACAAATTGACGCTTAGACAACTTAATAAC
ACATTGCGGACGTTTTTAATGTACTGAATTAACGCCGAATTAATTCGGGGGATCTGGATTTTAGTACTGG
ATTTTGGTTTTAGGAATTAGAAATTTTATTGATAGAAGTATTTTACAAATACAAATACATACTAAGGGTT
TCTTATATGCTCAACACATGAGCGAAACCCTATAGGAACCCTAATTCCCTTATCTGGGAACTACTCACAC
ATTATTATGGAGAAACTCGAGCTTGTCGATCGACAGATCCGGTCGGCATCTACTCTATTTCTTTGCCCTC
GGACGAGTGCTGGGGCGTCGGTTTCCACTATCGGCGAGTACTTCTACACAGCCATCGGTCCAGACGGCCG
CGCTTCTGCGGGCGATTTGTGTACGCCCGACAGTCCCGGCTCCGGATCGGACGATTGCGTCGCATCGACC
CTGCGCCCAAGCTGCATCATCGAAATTGCCGTCAACCAAGCTCTGATAGAGTTGGTCAAGACCAATGCGG
AGCATATACGCCCGGAGTCGTGGCGATCCTGCAAGCTCCGGATGCCTCCGCTCGAAGTAGCGCGTCTGCT
GCTCCATACAAGCCAACCACGGCCTCCAGAAGAAGATGTTGGCGACCTCGTATTGGGAATCCCCGAACAT
CGCCTCGCTCCAGTCAATGACCGCTGTTATGCGGCCATTGTCCGTCAGGACATTGTTGGAGCCGAAATCC
GCGTGCACGAGGTGCCGGACTTCGGGGCAGTCCTCGGCCCAAAGCATCAGCTCATCGAGAGCCTGCGCGA
CGGACGCACTGACGGTGTCGTCCATCACAGTTTGCCAGTGATACACATGGGGATCAGCAATCGCGCATAT
GAAATCACGCCATGTAGTGTATTGACCGATTCCTTGCGGTCCGAATGGGCCGAACCCGCTCGTCTGGCTA
AGATCGGCCGCAGCGATCGCATCCATAGCCTCCGCGACCGGTTGTAGAACAGCGGGCAGTTCGGTTTCAG
GCAGGTCTTGCAACGTGACACCCTGTGCACGGCGGGAGATGCAATAGGTCAGGCTCTCGCTAAACTCCCC
AATGTCAAGCACTTCCGGAATCGGGAGCGCGGCCGATGCAAAGTGCCGATAAACATAACGATCTTTGTAG
AAACCATCGGCGCAGCTATTTACCCGCAGGACATATCCACGCCCTCCTACATCGAAGCTGAAAGCACGAG
ATTCTTCGCCCTCCGAGAGCTGCATCAGGTCGGAGACGCTGTCGAACTTTTCGATCAGAAACTTCTCGAC
AGACGTCGCGGTGAGTTCAGGCTTTTTCATATCTCATTGCCCCCCGGGATCTGCGAAAGCTCGAGAGAGA
TAGATTTGTAGAGAGAGACTGGTGATTTCAGCGTGTCCTCTCCAAATGAAATGAACTTCCTTATATAGAG
GAAGGTCTTGCGAAGGATAGTGGGATTGTGCGTCATCCCTTACGTCAGTGGAGATATCACATCAATCCAC
TTGCTTTGAAGACGTGGTTGGAACGTCTTCTTTTTCCACGATGCTCCTCGTGGGTGGGGGTCCATCTTTG
GGACCACTGTCGGCAGAGGCATCTTGAACGATAGCCTTTCCTTTATCGCAATGATGGCATTTGTAGGTGC
CACCTTCCTTTTCTACTGTCCTTTTGATGAAGTGACAGATAGCTGGGCAATGGAATCCGAGGAGGTTTCC
CGATATTACCCTTTGTTGAAAAGTCTCAATAGCCCTTTGGTCTTCTGAGACTGTATCTTTGATATTCTTG
GAGTAGACGAGAGTGTCGTGCTCCACCATGTTATCACATCAATCCACTTGCTTTGAAGACGTGGTTGGAA
CGTCTTCTTTTTCCACGATGCTCCTCGTGGGTGGGGGTCCATCTTTGGGACCACTGTCGGCAGAGGCATC
TTGAACGATAGCCTTTCCTTTATCGCAATGATGGCATTTGTAGGTGCCACCTTCCTTTTCTACTGTCCTT
TTGATGAAGTGACAGATAGCTGGGCAATGGAATCCGAGGAGGTTTCCCGATATTACCCTTTGTTGAAAAG
TCTCAATAGCCCTTTGGTCTTCTGAGACTGTATCTTTGATATTCTTGGAGTAGACGAGAGTGTCGTGCTC
CACCATGTTGGCAAGCTGCTCTAGCCAATACGCAAACCGCCTCTCCCCGCGCGTTGGCCGATTCATTAAT
GCAGCTGGCACGACAGGTTTCCCGACTGGAAAGCGGGCAGTGAGCGCAACGCAATTAATGTGAGTTAGCT
CACTCATTAGGCACCCCAGGCTTTACACTTTATGCTTCCGGCTCGTATGTTGTGTGGAATTGTGAGCGGA
TAACAATTTCACACAGGAAACAGCTATGACCATGATTACGAATTCGAGCTCGGTACCCGGGGATCCTCTA
GAGTCGACCTGCAGGCATGCAAGCTTGGCACTGGCCGTCGTTTTACAACGTCGTGACTGGGAAAACCCTG
GCGTTACCCAACTTAATCGCCTTGCAGCACATCCCCCTTTCGCCAGCTGGCGTAATAGCGAAGAGGCCCG
CACCGATCGCCCTTCCCAACAGTTGCGCAGCCTGAATGGCGAATGCTAGAGCAGCTTGAGCTTGGATCAG
ATTGTCGTTTCCCGCCTTCAGTTTAGCTTCATGGAGTCAAAGATTCAAATAGAGGACCTAACAGAACTCG
CCGTAAAGACTGGCGAACAGTTCATACAGAGTCTCTTACGACTCAATGACAAGAAGAAAATCTTCGTCAA
CATGGTGGAGCACGACACACTTGTCTACTCCAAAAATATCAAAGATACAGTCTCAGAAGACCAAAGGGCA
ATTGAGACTTTTCAACAAAGGGTAATATCCGGAAACCTCCTCGGATTCCATTGCCCAGCTATCTGTCACT
TTATTGTGAAGATAGTGGAAAAGGAAGGTGGCTCCTACAAATGCCATCATTGCGATAAAGGAAAGGCCAT
CGTTGAAGATGCCTCTGCCGACAGTGGTCCCAAAGATGGACCCCCACCCACGAGGAGCATCGTGGAAAAA
GAAGACGTTCCAACCACGTCTTCAAAGCAAGTGGATTGATGTGATATCTCCACTGACGTAAGGGATGACG
CACAATCCCACTATCCTTCGCAAGACCCTTCCTCTATATAAGGAAGTTCATTTCATTTGGAGAGAACACG
GGGGACTCTTGACCATGGTA
