>Addgene plasmid #84223 | Osa-pCAMBIA-1301-STTM444 | depositor partial sequence | sequence record 174505 | STTM444
CATTTGGAGAGGACAGCCCAAGCTTAAGCTTGAGGCCTAAGCAACTGCAGTTGTTGTTGTTATGGTCTAA
TTTAAATATGGTCTAAAGAAGAAGAATAAGCTTGAGGCCTAAGCAACTGCAGAATTCGGTACGCTGAAAT
CACCAG
